>Addgene plasmid #76451 | RYK gRNA (BRDN0001146411) | addgene full sequence | sequence record 185864 | Addgene Assembled Sequence
CCCGGGTGCAAAGATGGATAAAGTTTTAAACAGAGAGGAATCTTTGCAGCTAATGGACCTTCTAGGTCTT
GAAAGGAGTGGGAATTGGCTCCGGTGCCCGTCAGTGGGCAGAGCGCACATCGCCCACAGTCCCCGAGAAG
TTGGGGGGAGGGGTCGGCAATTGATCCGGTGCCTAGAGAAGGTGGCGCGGGGTAAACTGGGAAAGTGATG
TCGTGTACTGGCTCCGCCTTTTTCCCGAGGGTGGGGGAGAACCGTATATAAGTGCAGTAGTCGCCGTGAA
CGTTCTTTTTCGCAACGGGTTTGCCGCCAGAACACAGGTAAGTGCCGTGTGTGGTTCCCGCGGGCCTGGC
CTCTTTACGGGTTATGGCCCTTGCGTGCCTTGAATTACTTCCACCTGGCTGCAGTACGTGATTCTTGATC
CCGAGCTTCGGGTTGGAAGTGGGTGGGAGAGTTCGAGGCCTTGCGCTTAAGGAGCCCCTTCGCCTCGTGC
TTGAGTTGAGGCCTGGCCTGGGCGCTGGGGCCGCCGCGTGCGAATCTGGTGGCACCTTCGCGCCTGTCTC
GCTGCTTTCGATAAGTCTCTAGCCATTTAAAATTTTTGATGACCTGCTGCGACGCTTTTTTTCTGGCAAG
ATAGTCTTGTAAATGCGGGCCAAGATCTGCACACTGGTATTTCGGTTTTTGGGGCCGCGGGCGGCGACGG
GGCCCGTGCGTCCCAGCGCACATGTTCGGCGAGGCGGGGCCTGCGAGCGCGGCCACCGAGAATCGGACGG
GGGTAGTCTCAAGCTGGCCGGCCTGCTCTGGTGCCTGGCCTCGCGCCGCCGTGTATCGCCCCGCCCTGGG
CGGCAAGGCTGGCCCGGTCGGCACCAGTTGCGTGAGCGGAAAGATGGCCGCTTCCCGGCCCTGCTGCAGG
GAGCTCAAAATGGAGGACGCGGCGCTCGGGAGAGCGGGCGGGTGAGTCACCCACACAAAGGAAAAGGGCC
TTTCCGTCCTCAGCCGTCGCTTCATGTGACTCCACGGAGTACCGGGCGCCGTCCAGGCACCTCGATTAGT
TCTCGAGCTTTTGGAGTACGTCGTCTTTAGGTTGGGGGGAGGGGTTTTATGCGATGGAGTTTCCCCACAC
TGAGTGGGTGGAGACTGAAGTTAGGCCAGCTTGGCACTTGATGTAATTCTCCTTGGAATTTGCCCTTTTT
GAGTTTGGATCTTGGTTCATTCTCAAGCCTCAGACAGTGGTTCAAAGTTTTTTTCTTCCATTTCAGGTGT
CGTGACGTACGGCCACCATGACCGAGTACAAGCCCACGGTGCGCCTCGCCACCCGCGACGACGTCCCCAG
GGCCGTACGCACCCTCGCCGCCGCGTTCGCCGACTACCCCGCCACGCGCCACACCGTCGATCCGGACCGC
CACATCGAGCGGGTCACCGAGCTGCAAGAACTCTTCCTCACGCGCGTCGGGCTCGACATCGGCAAGGTGT
GGGTCGCGGACGACGGCGCCGCCGTGGCGGTCTGGACCACGCCGGAGAGCGTCGAAGCGGGGGCGGTGTT
CGCCGAGATCGGCCCGCGCATGGCCGAGTTGAGCGGTTCCCGGCTGGCCGCGCAGCAACAGATGGAAGGC
CTCCTGGCGCCGCACCGGCCCAAGGAGCCCGCGTGGTTCCTGGCCACCGTCGGAGTCTCGCCCGACCACC
AGGGCAAGGGTCTGGGCAGCGCCGTCGTGCTCCCCGGAGTGGAGGCGGCCGAGCGCGCCGGGGTGCCCGC
CTTCCTGGAGACCTCCGCGCCCCGCAACCTCCCCTTCTACGAGCGGCTCGGCTTCACCGTCACCGCCGAC
GTCGAGGTGCCCGAAGGACCGCGCACCTGGTGCATGACCCGCAAGCCCGGTGCCTGAACGCGTTAAGTCG
ACAATCAACCTCTGGATTACAAAATTTGTGAAAGATTGACTGGTATTCTTAACTATGTTGCTCCTTTTAC
GCTATGTGGATACGCTGCTTTAATGCCTTTGTATCATGCTATTGCTTCCCGTATGGCTTTCATTTTCTCC
TCCTTGTATAAATCCTGGTTGCTGTCTCTTTATGAGGAGTTGTGGCCCGTTGTCAGGCAACGTGGCGTGG
TGTGCACTGTGTTTGCTGACGCAACCCCCACTGGTTGGGGCATTGCCACCACCTGTCAGCTCCTTTCCGG
GACTTTCGCTTTCCCCCTCCCTATTGCCACGGCGGAACTCATCGCCGCCTGCCTTGCCCGCTGCTGGACA
GGGGCTCGGCTGTTGGGCACTGACAATTCCGTGGTGTTGTCGGGGAAATCATCGTCCTTTCCTTGGCTGC
TCGCCTGTGTTGCCACCTGGATTCTGCGCGGGACGTCCTTCTGCTACGTCCCTTCGGCCCTCAATCCAGC
GGACCTTCCTTCCCGCGGCCTGCTGCCGGCTCTGCGGCCTCTTCCGCGTCTTCGCCTTCGCCCTCAGACG
AGTCGGATCTCCCTTTGGGCCGCCTCCCCGCGTCGACTTTAAGACCAATGACTTACAAGGCAGCTGTAGA
TCTTAGCCACTTTTTAAAAGAAAAGGGGGGACTGGAAGGGCTAATTCACTCCCAACGAAGACAAGATCTG
CTTTTTGCTTGTACTGGGTCTCTCTGGTTAGACCAGATCTGAGCCTGGGAGCTCTCTGGCTAACTAGGGA
ACCCACTGCTTAAGCCTCAATAAAGCTTGCCTTGAGTGCTTCAAGTAGTGTGTGCCCGTCTGTTGTGTGA
CTCTGGTAACTAGAGATCCCTCAGACCCTTTTAGTCAGTGTGGAAAATCTCTAGCAGTACGTATAGTAGT
TCATGTCATCTTATTATTCAGTATTTATAACTTGCAAAGAAATGAATATCAGAGAGTGAGAGGAACTTGT
TTATTGCAGCTTATAATGGTTACAAATAAAGCAATAGCATCACAAATTTCACAAATAAAGCATTTTTTTC
ACTGCATTCTAGTTGTGGTTTGTCCAAACTCATCAATGTATCTTATCATGTCTGGCTCTAGCTATCCCGC
CCCTAACTCCGCCCATCCCGCCCCTAACTCCGCCCAGTTCCGCCCATTCTCCGCCCCATGGCTGACTAAT
TTTTTTTATTTATGCAGAGGCCGAGGCCGCCTCGGCCTCTGAGCTATTCCAGAAGTAGTGAGGAGGCTTT
TTTGGAGGCCTAGGGACGTACCCAATTCGCCCTATAGTGAGTCGTATTACGCGCGCTCACTGGCCGTCGT
TTTACAACGTCGTGACTGGGAAAACCCTGGCGTTACCCAACTTAATCGCCTTGCAGCACATCCCCCTTTC
GCCAGCTGGCGTAATAGCGAAGAGGCCCGCACCGATCGCCCTTCCCAACAGTTGCGCAGCCTGAATGGCG
AATGGG
[124 nt withheld, positions 3367-3490]
C
[91 nt withheld, positions 3492-3582]
A
[49 nt withheld, positions 3584-3632]
CCTTTGACGTTGGAGTCCACGTTCTTT
[37 nt withheld, positions 3660-3696]
ACCCTATCTCGGTCTATTCTTTTGATTTATAAGGGATTTTGCCGATTTCGGCCTATTGGTTAAAAAATGA
GCTGATTTAACAAAAATTTAACGCGAATTTTAACAAAATATTAACGCTTACAATTTAGGTGGCACTTTTC
GGGGAAATGTGCGCGGAACCCCTATTTGTTTATTTTTCTAAATACATTCAAATATGTATCCGCTCATGAG
ACAATAACCCTGATAAATGCTTCAATAATATTGAAAAAGGAAGAGTATGAGTATTCAACATTTCCGTGTC
GCCCTTATTCCCTTTTTTGCGGCATTTTGCCTTCCTGTTTTTGCTCACCCAGAAACGCTGGTGAAAGTAA
AAGATGCTGAAGATCAGTTGGGTGCACGAGTGGGTTACATCGAACTGGATCTCAACAGCGGTAAGATCCT
TGAGAGTTTTCGCCCCGAAGAACGTTTTCCAATGATGAGCACTTTTAAAGTTCTGCTATGTGGCGCGGTA
TTATCCCGTATTGACGCCGGGCAAGAGCAACTCGGTCGCCGCATACACTATTCTCAGAATGACTTGGTTG
AGTACTCACCAGTCACAGAAAAGCATCTTACGGATGGCATGACAGTAAGAGAATTATGCAGTGCTGCCAT
AACCATGAGTGATAACACTGCGGCCAACTTACTTCTGACAACGATCGGAGGACCGAAGGAGCTAACCGCT
TTTTTGCACAACATGGGGGATCATGTAACTCGCCTTGATCGTTGGGAACCGGAGCTGAATGAAGCCATAC
CAAACGACGAGCGTGACACCACGATGCCTGTAGCAATGGCAACAACGTTGCGCAAACTATTAACTGGCGA
ACTACTTACTCTAGCTTCCCGGCAACAATTAATAGACTGGATGGAGGCGGATAAAGTTGCAGGACCACTT
CTGCGCTCGGCCCTTCCGGCTGGCTGGTTTATTGCTGATAAATCTGGAGCCGGTGAGCGTGGGTCTCGCG
GTATCATTGCAGCACTGGGGCCAGATGGTAAGCCCTCCCGTATCGTAGTTATCTACACGACGGGGAGTCA
GGCAACTATGGATGAACGAAATAGACAGATCGCTGAGATAGGTGCCTCACTGATTAAGCATTGGTAACTG
TCAGACCAAGTTTACTCATATATACTTTAGATTGATTTAAAACTTCATTTTTAATTTAAAAGGATCTAGG
TGAAGATCCTTTTTGATAATCTCATGACCAAAATCCCTTAACGTGAGTTTTCGTTCCACTGAGCGTCAGA
CCCCGTAGAAAAGATCAAAGGATCTTCTTGAGATCCTTTTTTTCTGCGCGTAATCTGCTGCTTGCAAACA
AAAAAACCACCGCTACCAGCGGTGGTTTGTTTGCCGGATCAAGAGCTACCAACTCTTTTTCCGAAGGTAA
CTGGCTTCAGCAGAGCGCAGATACCAAATACTGTTCTTCTAGTGTAGCCGTAGTTAGGCCACCACTTCAA
GAACTCTGTAGCACCGCCTACATACCTCGCTCTGCTAATCCTGTTACCAGTGGCTGCTGCCAGTGGCGAT
AAGTCGTGTCTTACCGGGTTGGACTCAAGACGATAGTTACCGGATAAGGCGCAGCGGTCGGGCTGAACGG
GGGGTTCGTGCACACAGCCCAGCTTGGAGCGAACGACCTACACCGAACTGAGATACCTACAGCGTGAGCT
ATGAGAAAGCGCCACGCTTCCCGAAGGGAGAAAGGCGGACAGGTATCCGGTAAGCGGCAGGGTCGGAACA
GGAGAGCGCACGAGGGAGCTTCCAGGGGGAAACGCCTGGTATCTTTATAGTCCTGTCGGGTTTCGCCACC
TCTGACTTGAGCGTCGATTTTTGTGATGCTCGTCAGGGGGGCGGAGCCTATGGAAAAACGCCAGCAACGC
GGCCTTTTTACGGTTCCTGGCCTTTTGCTGGCCTTTTGCTCACATGTTCTTTCCTGCGTTATCCCCTGAT
TCTGTGGATAACCGTATTACCGCCTTTGAGTGAGCTGATACCGCTCGCCGCAGCCGAACGACCGAGCGCA
GCGAGTCAGTGAGCGAGGAAGCGGAAGAGCGCCCAATACGCAAACCGCCTCTCCCCGCGCGTTGGCCGAT
TCATTAATGCAGCTGGCACGACAGGTTTCCCGACTGGAAAGCGGGCAGTGAGCGCAACGCAATTAATGTG
AGTTAGCTCACTCATTAGGCACCCCAGGCTTTACACTTTATGCTTCCGGCTCGTATGTTGTGTGGAATTG
TGAGCGGATAACAATTTCACACAGGAAACAGCTATGACCATGATTACGCCAAGCGCGCAATTAACCCTCA
CTAAAGGGAACAAAAGCTGGAGCTGCAAGCTTAATGTAGTCTTATGCAATACTCTTGTAGTCTTGCAACA
TGGTAACGATGAGTTAGCAACATGCCTTACAAGGAGAGAAAAAGCACCGTGCATGCCGATTGGTGGAAGT
AAGGTGGTACGATCGTGCCTTATTAGGAAGGCAACAGACGGGTCTGACATGGATTGGACGAACCACTGAA
TTGCCGCATTGCAGAGATATTGTATTTAAGTGCCTAGCTCGATACATAAACGGGTCTCTCTGGTTAGACC
AGATCTGAGCCTGGGAGCTCTCTGGCTAACTAGGGAACCCACTGCTTAAGCCTCAATAAAGCTTGCCTTG
AGTGCTTCAAGTAGTGTGTGCCCGTCTGTTGTGTGACTCTGGTAACTAGAGATCCCTCAGACCCTTTTAG
TCAGTGTGGAAAATCTCTAGCAGTGGCGCCCGAACAGGGACTTGAAAGCGAAAGGGAAACCAGAGGAGCT
CTCTCGACGCAGGACTCGGCTTGCTGAAGCGCGCACGGCAAGAGGCGAGGGGCGGCGACTGGTGAGTACG
CCAAAAATTTTGACTAGCGGAGGCTAGAAGGAGAGAGATGGGTGCGAGAGCGTCAGTATTAAGCGGGGGA
GAATTAGATCGCGATGGGAAAAAATTCGGTTAAGGCCAGGGGGAAAGAAAAAATATAAATTAAAACATAT
AGTATGGGCAAGCAGGGAGCTAGAACGATTCGCAGTTAATCCTGGCCTGTTAGAAACATCAGAAGGCTGT
AGACAAATACTGGGACAGCTACAACCATCCCTTCAGACAGGATCAGAAGAACTTAGATCATTATATAATA
CAGTAGCAACCCTCTATTGTGTGCATCAAAGGATAGAGATAAAAGACACCAAGGAAGCTTTAGACAAGAT
AGAGGAAGAGCAAAACAAAAGTAAGACCACCGCACAGCAAGCGGCCGCTGATCTTCAGACCTGGAGGAGG
AGATATGAGGGACAATTGGAGAAGTGAATTATATAAATATAAAGTAGTAAAAATTGAACCATTAGGAGTA
GCACCCACCAAGGCAAAGAGAAGAGTGGTGCAGAGAGAAAAAAGAGCAGTGGGAATAGGAGCTTTGTTCC
TTGGGTTCTTGGGAGCAGCAGGAAGCACTATGGGCGCAGCGTCAATGACGCTGACGGTACAGGCCAGACA
ATTATTGTCTGGTATAGTGCAGCAGCAGAACAATTTGCTGAGGGCTATTGAGGCGCAACAGCATCTGTTG
CAACTCACAGTCTGGGGCATCAAGCAGCTCCAGGCAAGAATCCTGGCTGTGGAAAGATACCTAAAGGATC
AACAGCTCCTGGGGATTTGGGGTTGCTCTGGAAAACTCATTTGCACCACTGCTGTGCCTTGGAATGCTAG
TTGGAGTAATAAATCTCTGGAACAGATTTGGAATCACACGACCTGGATGGAGTGGGACAGAGAAATTAAC
AATTACACAAGCTTAATACACTCCTTAATTGAAGAATCGCAAAACCAGCAAGAAAAGAATGAACAAGAAT
TATTGGAATTAGATAAATGGGCAAGTTTGTGGAATTGGTTTAACATAACAAATTGGCTGTGGTATATAAA
ATTATTCATAATGATAGTAGGAGGCTTGGTAGGTTTAAGAATAGTTTTTGCTGTACTTTCTATAGTGAAT
AGAGTTAGGCAGGGATATTCACCATTATCGTTTCAGACCCACCTCCCAACCCCGAGGGGACCCAGAGAGG
GCCTATTTCCCATGATTCCTTCATATTTGCATATACGATACAAGGCTGTTAGAGAGATAATTAGAATTAA
TTTGACTGTAAACACAAAGATATTAGTACAAAATACGTGACGTAGAAAGTAATAATTTCTTGGGTAGTTT
GCAGTTTTAAAATTATGTTTTAAAATGGACTATCATATGCTTACCGTAACTTGAAAGTATTTCGATTTCT
TGGCTTTATATATCTTGTGGAAAGGACGAAACACCGCGTGAGTCTCTACCTGAGCGGTTTTAGAGCTAGA
AATAGCAAGTTAAAATAAGGCTAGTCCGTTATCAACTTGAAAAAGTGGCACCGAGTCGGTGCTTTTTTAA
GCTTGGCGTAACTAGATCTTGAGACAAATGGCAGTATTCATCCACAATTTTAAAAGAAAAGGGGGGATTG
GGGGGTACAGTGCAGGGGAAAGAATAGTAGACATAATAGCAACAGACATACAAACTAAAGAATTACAAAA
ACAAATTACAAAAATTCAAAATTTTCGGGTTTATTACAGGGACAGCAGAGATCCACTTTGGCGCCGGCTC
GAGGGGG
Features (pLannotate 1.2.2; 29 found; start..end, strand, type, name):
     14..80      +  CDS            small t antigen (fragment): SV40 (simian virus 40) small t antigen
    106..317     +  promoter       EF-1α core promoter: core promoter for human elongation factor EF-1α
    318..1256    +  intron         EF-1α intron A: intron upstream of the start codon of human EF-1α
   1278..1877    +  CDS            PuroR (fragment): puromycin N-acetyltransferase; pac from Streptomyces; confers resistance to puromycin
   1893..2481    +  misc_feature   WPRE: woodchuck hepatitis virus posttranscriptional regulatory element
   2532..2551    +  misc_feature   cPPT/CTS (fragment): central polypurine tract and central termination sequence of HIV-1
   2553..2786    +  LTR            3' LTR (ΔU3): self-inactivating 3' long terminal repeat (LTR) from HIV-1
   2864..2985    +  polyA_signal   SV40 poly(A) signal: SV40 polyadenylation signal
   3025..3160    +  rep_origin     SV40 ori: SV40 origin of replication
   3181..3199    -  promoter       T7 promoter: promoter for bacteriophage T7 RNA polymerase
   3207..3362    +  CDS            lacZα (fragment): LacZα fragment of β-galactosidase; lacZ fragment
   3367..3795    +  rep_origin     f1 ori (sequence partly withheld): f1 bacteriophage origin of replication; arrow indicates direction of (+) strand synthesis
   3848..3952    +  promoter       AmpR promoter: bla
   3953..4813    +  CDS            AmpR: β-lactamase; bla; confers resistance to ampicillin, carbenicillin, and related antibiotics
   4984..5572    +  rep_origin     ori: high-copy-number ColE1/pMB1/pBR322/pUC origin of replication
   5755..5847    +  CDS            lacI (fragment): lac repressor; lacI; The lac repressor binds to the lac operator to inhibit transcription in E. coli. This inhibition can be relieved by adding lactose or isopropyl-β-D-thiogalactopyranoside (IPTG).
   5860..5881    +  protein_bind   CAP binding site: CAP binding activates transcription in the presence of cAMP. E. coli catabolite activator protein
   5896..5926    +  promoter       lac promoter: promoter for the E. coli lac operon
   5934..5950    +  protein_bind   lac operator: The lac repressor binds to the lac operator to inhibit transcription in E. coli. This inhibition can be relieved by adding lactose or isopropyl-β-D-thiogalactopyranoside (IPTG). lac repressor encoded by lacI
   5995..6013    +  promoter       T3 promoter: promoter for bacteriophage T3 RNA polymerase
   6041..6267    +  promoter       RSV promoter: Rous sarcoma virus enhancer/promoter
   6268..6448    +  LTR            5' LTR (truncated): truncated 5' long terminal repeat (LTR) from HIV-1
   6495..6620    +  misc_feature   HIV-1 Ψ: packaging signal of human immunodeficiency virus type 1
   6604..6967    +  CDS            HIV-1 gag (fragment): gag protein from human immunodeficiency virus 1; gag
   7113..7346    +  misc_feature   RRE: The Rev response element (RRE) of HIV-1 allows for Rev-dependent mRNA export from the nucleus to the cytoplasm.
   7723..7749    +  CDS            Rev (fragment): human immunodeficiency virus 1 (HIV-1) Rev protein; rev; enhances nuclear export of unspliced and incompletely spliced viral mRNAs
   7753..7993    +  promoter       U6 promoter: RNA polymerase III promoter for human U6 snRNA
   8023..8098    +  misc_RNA       gRNA scaffold: guide RNA scaffold for the Streptococcus pyogenes CRISPR/Cas9 system
   8154..8271    +  misc_feature   cPPT/CTS: central polypurine tract and central termination sequence of HIV-1
