[The description below was written by a language model from this plasmid's Addgene catalogue record and pLannotate feature annotations shown in this document.]
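Description:
RYK gRNA (BRDN0001146411) is a third-generation lentiviral single-guide RNA plasmid built on the lentiGuide-Puro backbone and designed to target the human RYK gene, which encodes a receptor-like tyrosine kinase. It belongs to a human kinome gRNA collection. The 8.3 kb plasmid is propagated in E. coli at high copy from a ColE1/pUC-type origin under ampicillin selection (β-lactamase). It also carries an f1 origin, an SV40 origin and leftover lac and T7/T3 cloning-vector elements that play no role in the payload.

The lentiviral transfer cassette starts with an RSV promoter fused to a truncated HIV-1 5' LTR, which makes genomic RNA production in packaging cells Tat-independent. This is followed by the Ψ packaging signal with a partial gag sequence and the Rev response element. It ends in a ΔU3 self-inactivating 3' LTR, with an SV40 polyadenylation signal downstream. Within the cassette, a human U6 RNA polymerase III promoter drives the 20-nucleotide RYK-specific spacer joined to the Streptococcus pyogenes Cas9 guide scaffold. A cPPT/CTS element, which aids nuclear import of the provirus, lies downstream of the scaffold. A separate EF-1α promoter with its intron A expresses puromycin N-acetyltransferase, and a WPRE boosts expression of that transcript, so transduced mammalian cells can be selected with puromycin.

The plasmid does not encode Cas9. It is meant to be used with a separate Cas9 lentivector or in cells that already express Cas9, typically for knockout of RYK in human cells. The guide was designed against two RYK reference transcripts.
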