Addgene plasmid #76451: RYK gRNA (BRDN0001146411)
Purpose: 3rd generation lentiviral gRNA plasmid targeting human RYK
Depositing lab: John Doench & David Root. Depositing organization: Broad Institute. Publication: Optimized sgRNA design to maximize activity and minimize off-target effects of CRISPR-Cas9. Doench JG, Fusi N, Sullender M, Hegde M, Vaimberg EW, Donovan KF, Smith I, Tothova Z, Wilen C, Orchard R, Virgin HW, Listgarten J, Root DE. Nat Biotechnol. 2016 Jan 18. doi: 10.1038/nbt.3437. PubMed 26780180.
Backbone
  Vector backbone: lentiGuide-Puro
  Backbone manufacturer: Zhang Lab (Addgene plasmid # 52963)
  Vector type: Mammalian Expression, Lentiviral, CRISPR
  Selectable markers: Puromycin
Growth in bacteria
  Bacterial resistance: Ampicillin, 100 μg/mL
  Growth temperature: 37°C
  Growth strain: DH5alpha
  Copy number: High Copy
Gene/Insert
  Gene/Insert name: RYK (alt names: RYK; NM_001005861.2)
  gRNA/shRNA sequence: CGTGAGTCTCTACCTGAGCG
  Species: H. sapiens (human)
  Entrez Gene: RYK (a.k.a. D3S3195, JTK5, JTK5A, RYK1)
  Promoter: hU6
  Cloning method: Unknown
  Sequencing primers: 5′ U6-F; 3′ pS2-R
Terms and licenses: Academic/Nonprofit Terms; Industry Terms: Not Available to Industry
Depositor comments: The gRNA was designed to target the following Genbank reference sequence(s): NM_001005861.2,NM_002958.3. Note that this plasmid does NOT contain Cas9. It should be used in conjunction with lentiCas9-Blast (Addgene #52962) or otherwise with cell lines already expressing Cas9. Browse the full kinome gRNA library at http://www.addgene.org/pooled-library/broadgpp-human-kinome/ or visit http://www.broadinstitute.org/rnai/public/ for detailed protocols and information.
How to cite: RYK gRNA (BRDN0001146411) was a gift from John Doench & David Root (Addgene plasmid # 76451 ; http://n2t.net/addgene:76451 ; RRID:Addgene_76451)
