>Addgene plasmid #76451 | RYK gRNA (BRDN0001146411) | depositor partial sequence | sequence record 143911 | Target Sequence
CGTGAGTCTCTACCTGAGCG
