>Addgene plasmid #76451 | RYK gRNA (BRDN0001146411) | addgene partial sequence | sequence record 185863 | hU6-F
TAGAAAGTAATAATTTCTTGGGTAGTTTGCAGTTTTAAAATTATGTTTTAAAATGGACTATCATATGCTT
ACCGTAACTTGAAAGTATTTCGATTTCTTGGCTTTATATATCTTGTGGAAAGGACGAAACACCGCGTGAG
TCTCTACCTGAGCGGTTTTAGAGCTAGAAATAGCAAGTTAAAATAAGGCTAGTCCGTTATCAACTTGAAA
AAGTGGCACCGAGTCGGTGCTTTTTTAAGCTTGGCGTAACTAGATCTTGAGACAAATGGCAGTATTCATC
CACAATTTTAAAAGAAAAGGGGGGATTGGGGGGTACAGTGCAGGGGAAAGAATAGTAGACATAATAGCAA
CAGACATACAAACTAAAGAATTACAAAAACAAATTACAAAAATTCAAAATTTTCGGGTTTATTACAGGGA
CAGCAGAGATCCACTTTGGCGCCGGCTCGAGGGGGCCCGGGTGCAAAGATGGATAAAGTTTTAAACAGAG
AGGAATCTTTGCAGCTAATGGACCTTCTAGGTCTTGAAAGGAGTGGGAATTGGCTCCGGTGCCCGTCAGT
GGGCAGAGCG
